Addgene plasmid #132649: Hy_pCG6770 eGFP SV40
Purpose: Expresses eGFP mRNA from the Drosophila CG6770 promoter
Depositing lab: Jeremy Wilusz. Depositing organization: University of Pennsylvania. Publication: The Integrator complex cleaves nascent mRNAs to attenuate transcription. Tatomer DC, Elrod ND, Liang D, Xiao MS, Jiang JZ, Jonathan M, Huang KL, Wagner EJ, Cherry S, Wilusz JE. Genes Dev. 2019 Sep 17. pii: gad.330167.119. doi: 10.1101/gad.330167.119. PubMed 31530651.
Backbone
  Vector backbone: Hy_pMtnA eGFP
  Total vector size (bp): 8886
  Vector type: Insect Expression
  Selectable markers: Hygromycin
Growth in bacteria
  Bacterial resistance: Ampicillin, 100 μg/mL
  Growth temperature: 37°C
  Growth strain: DH5alpha
  Copy number: Unknown
Gene/Insert
  Gene/Insert name: eGFP
  Promoter: CG6770
  Cloning method: Restriction Enzyme; 5′ cloning site EcoRV (not destroyed); 3′ cloning site NotI (not destroyed)
  Sequencing primers: 5′ CTACCTGCCTGGACAGCATG
Terms and licenses: Academic/Nonprofit Terms; Industry Terms: Not Available to Industry
How to cite: Hy_pCG6770 eGFP SV40 was a gift from Jeremy Wilusz (Addgene plasmid # 132649 ; http://n2t.net/addgene:132649 ; RRID:Addgene_132649)
