[The description below was written by a language model from this plasmid's Addgene catalogue record and pLannotate feature annotations shown in this document.]
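Description:
Hy_pCG6770 eGFP SV40 is an 8,886 bp insect expression plasmid built on the Hy_pMtnA eGFP backbone, designed to produce eGFP mRNA from the promoter of the Drosophila gene CG6770. It is propagated in E. coli through a high-copy ColE1/pUC-type origin with an ampicillin resistance gene (β-lactamase under its own bla promoter). For selection in insect cells it carries a hygromycin resistance cassette, in which the hygromycin phosphotransferase coding sequence is driven by the strong promoter of the Drosophila copia transposable element. That cassette is followed by SV40 early-region sequences, including the small t intron and a polyadenylation signal, that wrap around the plasmid's numbering origin. The small t and large T antigen "fragments" and the NLS annotated there are most plausibly just part of this 3′ processing region rather than expressed proteins. The short tetracycline resistance and other bacterial gene fragments likewise look like backbone remnants.

The payload is the original mammalian codon-optimized EGFP open reading frame, followed immediately by a second SV40 polyadenylation signal, which gives the construct the "SV40" in its name. The CG6770 promoter itself was not recognised by the automated annotation. Given the catalogue entry and the EcoRV/NotI cloning sites, it presumably lies within the unannotated stretch upstream of EGFP, next to a remnant of a pBluescript multiple cloning site.

The name of the parental vector suggests that the CG6770 promoter replaced a metallothionein A promoter, although the record does not say so explicitly. The plasmid serves as a reporter of transcriptional output from the CG6770 promoter in Drosophila cells. Hygromycin selection should allow stable lines to be made. It was deposited with a study of how the Integrator complex cleaves nascent mRNAs to attenuate transcription.
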