Features (pLannotate 1.2.2; 18 found; start..end, strand, type, name):
      1..120     +  CDS            large T antigen (fragment): large T antigen from SV40 (simian virus 40)
    117..200     +  CDS            large T antigen (fragment): large T antigen from SV40 (simian virus 40)
    223..344     +  polyA_signal   SV40 poly(A) signal: SV40 polyadenylation signal
   1784..1816    -  misc_feature   MCS (fragment): pBluescript multiple cloning site
   1820..2539    +  CDS            EGFP: the original enhanced GFP (Yang et al., 1996) mammalian codon-optimized
   2548..2669    +  polyA_signal   SV40 poly(A) signal: SV40 polyadenylation signal
   2694..2995    +  CDS            TcR (fragment): tetracycline efflux protein; tet; confers resistance to tetracycline
   3237..3365    -  CDS            YPB1_ECOLX (fragment): Protein predicted: Swiss-Prot protein existence level 4. From Escherichia coli.
   3550..4138    -  rep_origin     ori: high-copy-number ColE1/pMB1/pBR322/pUC origin of replication
   4309..5169    -  CDS            AmpR: β-lactamase; bla; confers resistance to ampicillin, carbenicillin, and related antibiotics
   5170..5274    -  promoter       AmpR promoter: bla
   6756..7035    +  promoter       copia promoter: strong promoter from the Drosophila transposable element copia (Sinclair et al., 1986)
   7081..8106    +  CDS            HygR: aminoglycoside phosphotransferase from E. coli; aph(4)-Ia; confers resistance to hygromycin
   8124..8396    +  CDS            yokD (fragment): YOKD_BACSU - Experimental evidence at protein level: Swiss-Prot protein existence level 1. May contribute to antibiotic resistance. From Bacillus subtilis (strain 168).
   8393..8467    +  CDS            small t antigen (fragment): SV40 (simian virus 40) small t antigen
   8469..8534    +  intron         small t intron: SV40 (simian virus 40) small t antigen intron
   8664..8684    +  CDS            SV40 NLS: nuclear localization signal of SV40 (simian virus 40) large T antigen
   8691..8825    +  CDS            LT_POVHA (fragment): Protein inferred from homology: Swiss-Prot protein existence level 3. Isoform large T antigen is a key early protein essential for both driving viral replication and inducing cellular transformation. Plays a role in viral genome replication by driving entry of quiescent cells into the cell cycle and by autoregulating the synthesis of viral early mRNA. Displays highly oncogenic activities by corrupting the host cellular checkpoint mechanisms that guard cell division and the transcription, replication, and repair of DNA. Participates in the modulation of cellular gene expression preceeding viral
>Addgene plasmid #132649 | Hy_pCG6770 eGFP SV40 | addgene full sequence | sequence record 258488 | Addgene NGS Result
CACACAGGCATAGAGTGTCTGCTATTAATAACTATGCTCAAAAATTGTGTACCTTTAGCTTTTTAATTTG
TAAAGGGGTTAATAAGGAATATTTGATGTATAGTGCCTTGACTAGAGATCATAATCAGCCATACCACATT
TGTAGAGGTTTTACTTGCTTTAAAAAACCTCCCACACCTCCCCCTGAACCTGAAACATAAAATGAATGCA
ATTGTTGTTGTTAACTTGTTTATTGCAGCTTATAATGGTTACAAATAAAGCAATAGCATCACAAATTTCA
CAAATAAAGCATTTTTTTCACTGCATTCTAGTTGTGGTTTGTCCAAACTCATCAATGTATCTTATCATGT
CTGGATTAATTAAGAATAAAACGGAAGGTTACCCCATTCATAACTTCTCAGAGAAAGAGATTTGTGAGGC
AAAGGTCAATAGTAAATACTTAGAATAACTATGTTGAGAAGAGACTGTATCAGCAAGTTAAGAACATTTG
CTATATTTACAAAACGAGACGTGGGATCTCTCGTTCTGAGTTCTAGTACAACAAAATTGTATCTAGAATA
TTCACGGAAACCCAGTTTCTTTTTAAAGCCATTAAAAAAGAACCATCGAGAAATCTAAAGATTGATTTGC
TACCAACGAATTGTAAATAAAGTGGTATATTGTGGCAGGTTCTTGAAACAACATTGTTGAGGCCGTTCTA
TCTTATCTAAGATGGTGACTACGATCTATTGCGTCGTTTGCAGACGAACTTTCAGAACGAATACCTGCCA
AATGACTAACTAGAGCGATAGTTAGCACCTTATCAACGCCAGAAGGCTATGTATATATGTATGTACGTAA
CATTTGTTTATATAAAATCCATTAAACCAAAACAAACTGAAAGCTTTTCGCTATTCAGAAATAAACAAAT
GCGTTGCCTGGTGGGAGGGAAGTGGGTCAACCGATCAGGTTCTAATGCACCAAAATAAATATCCATTATG
AGTATATCTTTTGTAAATCAAAAATGTTATTCGAATTATAATTATTGCTAAATTGTTTCTTGTGCCCTAA
CATTCAAATATTGTTGAGTGTAAAAAAATTAACAAATTTTGAGCAGTGTATCCAGAACATATGATGCATT
TAATTCTATATTTATTGGGTGGAGAAACAAATGCAGGGTAAATGCACTTTGATGGTCGTTTGCGGAGGGC
CAAGGTGGGTGTGTGTTATGTAACCACTCAGGAACGTGTGTATGCTTAAAAGTTCTTAAATTATTAAAAT
AAATGAACAAGGCGAAATAATATGTTTGGCGATTTCAGTTTTTTTGTTTACCGCGCACTTTGTAAACAGC
AAAAAATTAAATTGCGCAGCAAAAATTGTCAAGGAGGCACTCTCTTGAGCGCAAAAGGGTTGTCAGGCCC
AATAACTATGAATTTTAATAACTAAAAATTCTTTTACATAAAAAAGAGCAAATATATTTTGTAAAAGTTC
AGTAGAAAGTTATAGAAAAATTAAATATTTTTAGTAACTACACGTAAGCAACAATTAAATGCCCTTCTAG
TAGTTTCTTTAGCTAAATCCGGCAACTCTGACGGAGAGAGAGCTTTGGTTACGGAACAGAAAGCTTGCGC
GCCTATAAAAGCCGCTGCTCGACCGAAAAAAATTCAATTCCGTTCGCAGCTCAGCGAAAAGTGAACAAAA
AAAGCAGAAAAGAAATTTGGAAAGCAGCCTGCAAGTTTGCAGAGAAACAAAAAGCAAACACCAACCAAGA
ACGCAGTTAGTTTTGCAACCTTAAATCGCCATTCTCGAGGTCGACGGTATCGATAAGCTTGATATCACCA
TGGTGAGCAAGGGCGAGGAGCTGTTCACCGGGGTGGTGCCCATCCTGGTCGAGCTGGACGGCGACGTAAA
CGGCCACAAGTTCAGCGTGTCCGGCGAGGGCGAGGGCGATGCCACCTACGGCAAGCTGACCCTGAAGTTC
ATCTGCACCACCGGCAAGCTGCCCGTGCCCTGGCCCACCCTCGTGACCACCCTGACCTACGGCGTGCAGT
GCTTCAGCCGCTACCCCGACCACATGAAGCAGCACGACTTCTTCAAGTCCGCCATGCCCGAAGGCTACGT
CCAGGAGCGCACCATCTTCTTCAAGGACGACGGCAACTACAAGACCCGCGCCGAGGTGAAGTTCGAGGGC
GACACCCTGGTGAACCGCATCGAGCTGAAGGGCATCGACTTCAAGGAGGACGGCAACATCCTGGGGCACA
AGCTGGAGTACAACTACAACAGCCACAACGTCTATATCATGGCCGACAAGCAGAAGAACGGCATCAAGGT
GAACTTCAAGATCCGCCACAACATCGAGGACGGCAGCGTGCAGCTCGCCGACCACTACCAGCAGAACACC
CCCATCGGCGACGGCCCCGTGCTGCTGCCCGACAACCACTACCTGAGCACCCAGTCCGCCCTGAGCAAAG
ACCCCAACGAGAAGCGCGATCACATGGTCCTGCTGGAGTTCGTGACCGCCGCCGGGATCACTCTCGGCAT
GGACGAGCTGTACAAGTAAGCGGCCGCAACTTGTTTATTGCAGCTTATAATGGTTACAAATAAAGCAATA
GCATCACAAATTTCACAAATAAAGCATTTTTTTCACTGCATTCTAGTTGTGGTTTGTCCAAACTCATCAA
TGTATCTTAACTAGTGGATCCACTAGGGGCCGCCGACGCGAGGCTGGATGGCCTTCCCCATTATGATTCT
TCTCGCTTCCGGCGGCATCGGGATGCCCGCGTTGCAGGCCATGCTGTCCAGGCAGGTAGATGACGACCAT
CAGGGACAGCTTCAAGGATCGCTCGCGGCTCTTACCAGCCTAACTTCGATCATTGGACCGCTGATCGTCA
CGGCGATTTATGCCGCCTCGGCGAGCACATGGAACGGGTTGGCATGGATTGTAGGCGCCGCCCTATACCT
TGTCTGCCTCCCCGCGTTGCGTCGCGGTGCATGGAGCCGGGCCACCTCGACCTGAATGGAAGCCGGCGGC
ACCTCGCTAACGGATTCACCACTCCAAGAATTGGAGCCAATCAATTCTTGCGGAGAACTGTGAATGCGCA
AACCAACCCTTGGCAGAACATATCCATCGCGTCCGCCATCTCCAGCAGCCGCACGCGGCGCATCTCGGGC
AGCGTTGGGTCCTGGCCACGGGTGCGCATGATCGTGCTCCTGTCGTTGAGGACCCGGCTAGGCTGGCGGG
GTTGCCTTACTGGTTAGCAGAATGAATCACCGATACGCGAGCGAACGTGAAGCGACTGCTGCTGCAAAAC
GTCTGCGACCTGAGCAACAACATGAATGGTCTTCGGTTTCCGTGTTTCGTAAAGTCTGGAAACGCGGAAG
TCAGCGCTCTTCCGCTTCCTCGCTCACTGACTCGCTGCGCTCGGTCGTTCGGCTGCGGCGAGCGGTATCA
GCTCACTCAAAGGCGGTAATACGGTTATCCACAGAATCAGGGGATAACGCAGGAAAGAACATGTGAGCAA
AAGGCCAGCAAAAGGCCAGGAACCGTAAAAAGGCCGCGTTGCTGGCGTTTTTCCATAGGCTCCGCCCCCC
TGACGAGCATCACAAAAATCGACGCTCAAGTCAGAGGTGGCGAAACCCGACAGGACTATAAAGATACCAG
GCGTTTCCCCCTGGAAGCTCCCTCGTGCGCTCTCCTGTTCCGACCCTGCCGCTTACCGGATACCTGTCCG
CCTTTCTCCCTTCGGGAAGCGTGGCGCTTTCTCATAGCTCACGCTGTAGGTATCTCAGTTCGGTGTAGGT
CGTTCGCTCCAAGCTGGGCTGTGTGCACGAACCCCCCGTTCAGCCCGACCGCTGCGCCTTATCCGGTAAC
TATCGTCTTGAGTCCAACCCGGTAAGACACGACTTATCGCCACTGGCAGCAGCCACTGGTAACAGGATTA
GCAGAGCGAGGTATGTAGGCGGTGCTACAGAGTTCTTGAAGTGGTGGCCTAACTACGGCTACACTAGAAG
GACAGTATTTGGTATCTGCGCTCTGCTGAAGCCAGTTACCTTCGGAAAAAGAGTTGGTAGCTCTTGATCC
GGCAAACAAACCACCGCTGGTAGCGGTGGTTTTTTTGTTTGCAAGCAGCAGATTACGCGCAGAAAAAAAG
GATCTCAAGAAGATCCTTTGATCTTTTCTACGGGGTCTGACGCTCAGTGGAACGAAAACTCACGTTAAGG
GATTTTGGTCATGAGATTATCAAAAAGGATCTTCACCTAGATCCTTTTAAATTAAAAATGAAGTTTTAAA
TCAATCTAAAGTATATATGAGTAAACTTGGTCTGACAGTTACCAATGCTTAATCAGTGAGGCACCTATCT
CAGCGATCTGTCTATTTCGTTCATCCATAGTTGCCTGACTCCCCGTCGTGTAGATAACTACGATACGGGA
GGGCTTACCATCTGGCCCCAGTGCTGCAATGATACCGCGAGACCCACGCTCACCGGCTCCAGATTTATCA
GCAATAAACCAGCCAGCCGGAAGGGCCGAGCGCAGAAGTGGTCCTGCAACTTTATCCGCCTCCATCCAGT
CTATTAATTGTTGCCGGGAAGCTAGAGTAAGTAGTTCGCCAGTTAATAGTTTGCGCAACGTTGTTGCCAT
TGCTGCAGGCATCGTGGTGTCACGCTCGTCGTTTGGTATGGCTTCATTCAGCTCCGGTTCCCAACGATCA
AGGCGAGTTACATGATCCCCCATGTTGTGCAAAAAAGCGGTTAGCTCCTTCGGTCCTCCGATCGTTGTCA
GAAGTAAGTTGGCCGCAGTGTTATCACTCATGGTTATGGCAGCACTGCATAATTCTCTTACTGTCATGCC
ATCCGTAAGATGCTTTTCTGTGACTGGTGAGTACTCAACCAAGTCATTCTGAGAATAGTGTATGCGGCGA
CCGAGTTGCTCTTGCCCGGCGTCAACACGGGATAATACCGCGCCACATAGCAGAACTTTAAAAGTGCTCA
TCATTGGAAAACGTTCTTCGGGGCGAAAACTCTCAAGGATCTTACCGCTGTTGAGATCCAGTTCGATGTA
ACCCACTCGTGCACCCAACTGATCTTCAGCATCTTTTACTTTCACCAGCGTTTCTGGGTGAGCAAAAACA
GGAAGGCAAAATGCCGCAAAAAAGGGAATAAGGGCGACACGGAAATGTTGAATACTCATACTCTTCCTTT
TTCAATATTATTGAAGCATTTATCAGGGTTATTGTCTCATGAGCGGATACATATTTGAATGTATTTAGAA
AAATAAACAAATAGGGGTTCCGCGCACATTTCCCCGAAAAGTGCCACCTGACGTCTAAGAAACCATTATT
ATCATGACATTAACCTATAAAAATAGGCGTATCACGAGGCCCTTTCGTCTTCAAGAATTCACATTTGTAC
GAATTTTTTTTTTATCAAAAGTTCGAGTTTTTCACCAATTTCCTCATCAACCGAGCAAGGCAAACGGCTT
TGAATAATATGGTGTTATATATACATATATCAAATCGCTGCTGACTGCGTGATTGATGGCCCCAAGATTA
CATATTATCGAATCAGGATTCAGAAGGAGATCAATGTCAAATGCGGACAGGAACATGAAAGACGCCTGTT
ATGCGCAATTAAAAATTTGGGTTTAATTGCTGTGGAAACTGTTGTTGGCGGCATCTTAAGTTCCTGTTTA
ACAACATCAACTACTTATGTACGTAGAAGCGTTTAAGCCATTTGCATACAGATGAGAACTGGCTTTTGTG
CTAATCAGTCAAGATGACTCCGATGATGATGACTCATTACCTGACCAGTTTTCGCTGCTTTCTTTTCAAC
AACTACTTGTATATGTATTGTATCCAATAGCAATACATTGAATTTCCATGGTCTAGTCACGTATTATCAT
TTAATTGACACCAAGTCGTGTTATTGTTGAGCTATCGAGTTCAGCTCAAACATTTCTTATTCCCATGAAT
AAGCCGGCAAAAATATGCAATCTATGAAAGTTAATATAAGCAAACCTTACTTTGACTCAATACCAATGCA
CTTTGTGTCGATAGGTTCACGCAATTGAGGCGATTATTCCGATAACCCAAGCGATTGACTGTTCCCGTTT
CGATTCCAATTGAAATTTGGAAATGTACAATAGTTTTGCTATATGCTGTCAAGTACGCTCTTATCTTCTC
TGGGTTTTCTTCAGAGTTTCGAAACGCTTCTTCTTTTTTTTGTTTTTTTTTTTTTGGAATCTCGTATTTT
GGAAGGGGCTCCCCTCTGGAATTTGTTACACTGTCGTTATCATTGCGAACAAGCGGCCCGAAGCTATCAG
CGACTTTAACATTTACAATGCACTTTTTTACGACCAATTAAATGTACATTTTCCTTTCTTCGCCCGTTGA
TAAGCGAACGCGATGTGGCGCAGGCAATGTGTTGCTCTTGCGACACAAACGCAATCAAAATGGATTCAAT
TTCGCTTTTTCCCAGTGAAACGAAGAACGAACCGACCATCATGATATGCTCCTCTGCATGTTGCGTATTG
AATCAATGACAATTTCAATTAAGCCGCCCGTTCGTCATGCGTTTTCGTGCGCTTCGAAATGCTGATAACG
CTGCTGTCCTCCAACTGCTTTGCATGTGGACACAATTCCATTTATTTAATTCTTTTATTTGGATCGGTTA
AATTAAAAAGCGCCTTGTTACGCATTTAACGTTGTTTCCGGTGCGTGGTGGTTTCATGCTTCTGGGAACG
GCAAATGGGTTTAGGATTGGGAACCCCTCATCATCTGTTGGAATATACTATTCAACCTACAAAAGTAACG
TTAAACAACACTACTTTATATTTGATATGAATGGCCACACCTTTTATGCCATAAAACATATTGTAAGAGA
ATACCACTCTTTTTATTCCTTCTTTCCTTCTTGTACGTTTTTTGCTGTAAGTAGGTCGTGGTGCTGGTGT
TGCAGTTGAAATAACTTAAAATATAAATCATAAAACTCAAACATAAACTTGACTATTTATTTATTTATTA
AGAAAGGAAATATAAATTATAAATTACAACAGGTTATGGACCTGCAGCCAAGCTTGGCGCTCGTCCGGGG
GCAATGAGATATGAAAAAGCCTGAACTCACCGCGACGTCTGTCGAGAAGTTTCTGATCGAAAAGTTCGAC
AGCGTCTCCGACCTGATGCAGCTCTCGGAGGGCGAAGAATCTCGTGCTTTCAGCTTCGATGTAGGAGGGC
GTGGATATGTCCTGCGGGTAAATAGCTGCGCCGATGGTTTCTACAAAGATCGTTATGTTTATCGGCACTT
TGCATCGGCCGCGCTCCCGATTCCGGAAGTGCTTGACATTGGGGAATTCAGCGAGAGCCTGACCTATTGC
ATCTCCCGCCGTGCACAGGGTGTCACGTTGCAAGACCTGCCTGAAACCGAACTGCCCGCTGTTCTGCAGC
CGGTCGCGGAGGCCATGGATGCGATCGCTGCGGCCGATCTTAGCCAGACGAGCGGGTTCGGCCCATTCGG
ACCGCAAGGAATCGGTCAATACACTACATGGCGTGATTTCATATGCGCGATTGCTGATCCCCATGTGTAT
CACTGGCAAACTGTGATGGACGACACCGTCAGTGCGTCCGTCGCGCAGGCTCTCGATGAGCTGATGCTTT
GGGCCGAGGACTGCCCCGAAGTCCGGCACCTCGTGCACGCGGATTTCGGCTCCAACAATGTCCTGACGGA
CAATGGCCGCATAACAGCGGTCATTGACTGGAGCGAGGCGATGTTCGGGGATTCCCAATACGAGGTCGCC
AACATCTTCTTCTGGAGGCCGTGGTTGGCTTGTATGGAGCAGCAGACGCGCTACTTCGAGCGGAGGCATC
CGGAGCTTGCAGGATCGCCGCGGCTCCGGGCGTATATGCTCCGCATTGGTCTTGACCAACTCTATCAGAG
CTTGGTTGACGGCAATTTCGATGATGCAGCTTGGGCGCAGGGTCGATGCGACGCAATCGTCCGATCCGGA
GCCGGGACTGTCGGGCGTACACAAATCGCCCGCAGAAGCGCGGCCGTCTGGACCGATGGCTGTGTAGAAG
TACTCGCCGATAGTGGAAACCGACGCCCCAGCACTCGTCCGAGGGCAAAGGAATAGAGTAGATGCCGACC
GAACAAGAGCTGATTTCGAGAACGCCTCAGCCAGCAACTCGCGCGAGCCTAGCAAGGCAAATGCGAGAGA
ACGGCCTTACGCTTGGTGGCACAGTTCTCGTCCACAGTTCGCTAAGCTCGCTCGGCTGGGTCGCGGGAGG
GCCGGTCGCAGTGATTCAGGCCCTTCTGGATTGTGTTGGTCCCCAGGGCACGATTGTCATGCCCACGCAC
TCGGGTGATCTGACTGATCCCGCAGATTGGAGATCGCCGCCCGTGCCTGCCGATTGGGTGCAGATCTTTG
TGAAGGAACCTTACTTCTGTGGTGTGACATAATTGGACAAACTACCTACAGAGATTTAAAGCTCTAAGGT
AAATATAAAATTTTTAAGTGTATAATGTGTTAAACTACTGATTCTAATTGTTTGTGTATTTTAGATTCCA
ACCTATGGAACTGATGAATGGGAGCAGTGGTGGAATGCCTTTAATGAGGAAAACCTGTTTTGCTCAGAAG
AAATGCCATCTAGTGATGATGAGGCTACTGCTGACTCTCAACATTCTACTCCTCCAAAAAAGAAGAGAAA
GGTAGAAGACCCCAAGGACTTTCCTTCAGAATTGCTAAGTTTTTTGAGTCATGCTGTGTTTAGTAATAGA
ACTCTTGCTTGCTTTGCTATTTACACCACAAAGGAAAAAGCTGCACTGCTATACAAGAAAATTATGGAAA
AATATTCTGTAACCTTTATAAGTAGGCATAACAGTTATAATCATAACATACTGTTTTTTCTTACTC
